>Addgene plasmid #85919 | AB.pCCL.sin.cPPT.GFP.miR-340-5p.sensor.PGK.dNGFR.WPRE | addgene full sequence | sequence record 170009 | Addgene NGS Result
ATGGTGAGCAAGGGCGAGGAGCTGTTCACCGGGGTGGTGCCCATCCTGGTCGAGCTGGACGGCGACGTAA
ACGGCCACAAGTTCAGCGTGTCCGGCGAGGGCGAGGGCGATGCCACCTACGGCAAGCTGACCCTGAAGTT
CATCTGCACCACCGGCAAGCTGCCCGTGCCCTGGCCCACCCTCGTGACCACCCTGACCTACGGCGTGCAG
TGCTTCAGCCGCTACCCCGACCACATGAAGCAGCACGACTTCTTCAAGTCCGCCATGCCCGAAGGCTACG
TCCAGGAGCGCACCATCTTCTTCAAGGACGACGGCAACTACAAGACCCGCGCCGAGGTGAAGTTCGAGGG
CGACACCCTGGTGAACCGCATCGAGCTGAAGGGCATCGACTTCAAGGAGGACGGCAACATCCTGGGGCAC
AAGCTGGAGTACAACTACAACAGCCACAACGTCTATATCATGGCCGACAAGCAGAAGAACGGCATCAAGG
TGAACTTCAAGATCCGCCACAACATCGAGGACGGCAGCGTGCAGCTCGCCGACCACTACCAGCAGAACAC
CCCCATCGGCGACGGCCCCGTGCTGCTGCCCGACAACCACTACCTGAGCACCCAGTCCGCCCTGAGCAAA
GACCCCAACGAGAAGCGCGATCACATGGTCCTGCTGGAGTTCGTGACCGCCGCCGGGATCACTCTCGGCA
TGGACGAGCTGTACAAGTAAAGCGGCCGCGTCGAGAGATGGGGGAGGCTAACTGAGCTAGCCGACCTTAA
CTGGGGAGTACTGGTCGACGTAGCAATCAGTCTCATTGCTTTATAAAATCAGTCTCATTGCTTTATAAAA
TCAGTCTCATTGCTTTATAAAATCAGTCTCATTGCTTTATAAAATCAGTCTCATTGCTTTATAAAATCAG
TCTCATTGCTTTATAAACCGGTACTAGCTTAGTCATGCACCGGGCTGCAGGAATTCGATGACAGGCGCAG
CTTCCGAGGGATTTGAGATCCAGACATGATAAGATACATTGATGAGTTTGGACAAACCAAAACTAGAATG
CAGTGAAAAAAATGCCTTATTTGTGAAATTTGTGATGCTATTGCCTTATTTGTAACCATTATAAGCTGCA
ATAAACAAGTTAACAACAACAATTGCATTCATTTTATGTTTCAGGTTCAGGGGGAGGTGTGGGAGGTTTT
TTAAAGCAAGTAAAACCTCTACAAATGTGGTATGGCTGATTATGATCAGATCTCTCGAGGCTAGTCTCGT
GATCGATAAAATTTTGAATTTTTGTAATTTGTTTTTGTAATTCTTTAGTTTGTATGTCTGTTGCTATTAT
GTCTACTATTCTTTCCCCTGCACTGTACCCCCCAATCCCCCCTTTTCTTTTAAAAGTTAACCGATACCGT
CGAGATCCGTTCACTAATCGAATGGATCTGTCTCTGTCTCTCTCTCCACCTTCTTCTTCTATTCCTTCGG
GCCTGTCGGGTCCCCTCGGGGTTGGGAGGTGGGTCTGAAACGATAATGGTGAATATCCCTGCCTAACTCT
ATTCACTATAGAAAGTACAGCAAAAACTATTCTTAAACCTACCAAGCCTCCTACTATCATTATGAATAAT
TTTATATACCACAGCCAATTTGTTATGTTAAACCAATTCCACAAACTTGCCCATTTATCTAATTCCAATA
ATTCTTGTTCATTCTTTTCTTGCTGGTTTTGCGATTCTTCAATTAAGGAGTGTATTAAGCTTGTGTAATT
GTTAATTTCTCTGTCCCACTCCATCCAGGTCGTGTGATTCCAAATCTGTTCCAGAGATTTATTACTCCAA
CTAGCATTCCAAGGCACAGCAGTGGTGCAAATGAGTTTTCCAGAGCAACCCCAAATCCCCAGGAGCTGTT
GATCCTTTAGGTATCTTTCCACAGCCAGGATTCTTGCCTGGAGCTGCTTGATGCCCCAGACTGTGAGTTG
CAACAGATGCTGTTGCGCCTCAATAGCCCTCAGCAAATTGTTCTGCTGCTGCACTATACCAGACAATAAT
TGTCTGGCCTGTACCGTCAGCGTCATTGACGCTGCGCCCATAGTGCTTCCTGCTGCTCCCAAGAACCCAA
GGAACAAAGCTCCTATTCCCACTGCTCTTTTTTCTCTCTGCACCACTCTTCTCTTTGCCTTGGTGGGTGC
TACTCCTAATGGTTCAATTTTTACTACTTTATATTTATATAATTCACTTCTCCAATTGTCCCTCATATCT
CCTCCTCCAGGTCTGAAGATCAGCGGCCGCTTGCTGTGCGGTGGTCTTACTTTTGTTTTGCTCTTCCTCT
ATCTTGTCTAAAGCTTCCTTGGTGTCTTTTATCTCTATCCTTTGATGCACACAATAGAGGGTTGCTACTG
TATTATATAATGATCTAAGTTCTTCTGATCCTGTCTGAAGGGATGGTTGTAGCTGTCCCAGTATTTGTCT
ACAGCCTTCTGATGTTTCTAACAGGCCAGGATTAACTGCGAATCGTTCTAGCTCCCTGCTTGCCCATACT
ATATGTTTTAATTTATATTTTTTCTTTCCCCCTGGCCTTAACCGAATTTTTTCCCATCGCGATCTAATTC
TCCCCCGCTTAATACTGACGCTCTCGCACCCATCTCTCTCCTTCTAGCCTCCGCTAGTCAAAATTTTTGG
CGTACTCACCAGTCGCCGCCCCTCGCCTCTTGCCGTGCGCGCTTCAGCAAGCCGAGTCCTGCGTCGAGAG
AGCTCCTCTGGTTTCCCTTTCGCTTTCAAGTCCCTGTTCGGGCGCCACTGCTAGAGATTTTCCACACTGA
CTAAAAGGGTCTGAGGGATCTCTAGTTACCAGAGTCACACAACAGACGGGCACACACTACTTGAAGCACT
CAAGGCAAGCTTTATTGAGGCTTAAGCAGTGGGTTCCCTAGTTAGCCAGAGAGCTCCCAGGCTCAGATCT
GGTCTAACCAGAGAGACCCCGGTTCACTAAACGAGCTCTGCTTATATAGACCTCCCACCGTACACGCCTA
CCGCCCATTTGCGTCAATGGGGCGGAGTTGTTACGACATTTTGGAAAGTCCCGTTGATTTTGGTGCCAAA
ACAAACTCCCATTGACGTCAATGGGGTGGAGACTTGGAAATCCCCGTGAGTCAAACCGCTATCCACGCCC
ATTGATGTACTGCCAAAACCGCATCACCATGGTAATAGCGATGACTAATACGTAGATGTACTGCCAAGTA
GGAAAGTCCCATAAGGTCATGTACTGGGCATAATGCCAGGCGGGCCATTTACCGTCATTGACGTCAATAG
GGGGCGTACTTGGCATATGATACACTTGATGTACTGCCAAGTGGGCAGTTTACCGTAAATACTCCACCCA
TTGACGTCAATGGAAAGTCCCTATTGGCGTTACTATGGGAACATACGTCATTATTGACGTCAATGGGCGG
GGGTCGTTGGGCGGTCAGCCAGGCGGGCCATTTACCGTAAGTTATGTAACGCGGAACTCCATATATGGGC
TATGAACTAATGACCCCGTAATTGATTACTATTAATAACTAGTCAATAATCAATGTCAACATGGCGGTAA
TGTTGGACATGAGCCAATATAAATGTACATATTATGATATGGATACAACGTATGCAATGGCCAAGCTTGC
AGCTCCAGCTTTTGTTCCCTTTAGTGAGGGTTAATTGCGCGCTTGGCGTAATCATGGTCATAGCTGTTTC
CTGTGTGAAATTGTTATCCGCTCACAATTCCACACAACATACGAGCCGGAAGCATAAAGTGTAAAGCCTG
GGGTGCCTAATGAGTGAGCTAACTCACATTAATTGCGTTGCGCTCACTGCCCGCTTTCCAGTCGGGAAAC
CTGTCGTGCCAGCTGCATTAATGAATCGGCCAACGCGCGGGGAGAGGCGGTTTGCGTATTGGGCGCTCTT
CCGCTTCCTCGCTCACTGACTCGCTGCGCTCGGTCGTTCGGCTGCGGCGAGCGGTATCAGCTCACTCAAA
GGCGGTAATACGGTTATCCACAGAATCAGGGGATAACGCAGGAAAGAACATGTGAGCAAAAGGCCAGCAA
AAGGCCAGGAACCGTAAAAAGGCCGCGTTGCTGGCGTTTTTCCATAGGCTCCGCCCCCCTGACGAGCATC
ACAAAAATCGACGCTCAAGTCAGAGGTGGCGAAACCCGACAGGACTATAAAGATACCAGGCGTTTCCCCC
TGGAAGCTCCCTCGTGCGCTCTCCTGTTCCGACCCTGCCGCTTACCGGATACCTGTCCGCCTTTCTCCCT
TCGGGAAGCGTGGCGCTTTCTCATAGCTCACGCTGTAGGTATCTCAGTTCGGTGTAGGTCGTTCGCTCCA
AGCTGGGCTGTGTGCACGAACCCCCCGTTCAGCCCGACCGCTGCGCCTTATCCGGTAACTATCGTCTTGA
GTCCAACCCGGTAAGACACGACTTATCGCCACTGGCAGCAGCCACTGGTAACAGGATTAGCAGAGCGAGG
TATGTAGGCGGTGCTACAGAGTTCTTGAAGTGGTGGCCTAACTACGGCTACACTAGAAGAACAGTATTTG
GTATCTGCGCTCTGCTGAAGCCAGTTACCTTCGGAAAAAGAGTTGGTAGCTCTTGATCCGGCAAACAAAC
CACCGCTGGTAGCGGTGGTTTTTTTGTTTGCAAGCAGCAGATTACGCGCAGAAAAAAAGGATCTCAAGAA
GATCCTTTGATCTTTTCTACGGGGTCTGACGCTCAGTGGAACGAAAACTCACGTTAAGGGATTTTGGTCA
TGAGATTATCAAAAAGGATCTTCACCTAGATCCTTTTAAATTAAAAATGAAGTTTTAAATCAATCTAAAG
TATATATGAGTAAACTTGGTCTGACAGTTACCAATGCTTAATCAGTGAGGCACCTATCTCAGCGATCTGT
CTATTTCGTTCATCCATAGTTGCCTGACTCCCCGTCGTGTAGATAACTACGATACGGGAGGGCTTACCAT
CTGGCCCCAGTGCTGCAATGATACCGCGAGACCCACGCTCACCGGCTCCAGATTTATCAGCAATAAACCA
GCCAGCCGGAAGGGCCGAGCGCAGAAGTGGTCCTGCAACTTTATCCGCCTCCATCCAGTCTATTAATTGT
TGCCGGGAAGCTAGAGTAAGTAGTTCGCCAGTTAATAGTTTGCGCAACGTTGTTGCCATTGCTACAGGCA
TCGTGGTGTCACGCTCGTCGTTTGGTATGGCTTCATTCAGCTCCGGTTCCCAACGATCAAGGCGAGTTAC
ATGATCCCCCATGTTGTGCAAAAAAGCGGTTAGCTCCTTCGGTCCTCCGATCGTTGTCAGAAGTAAGTTG
GCCGCAGTGTTATCACTCATGGTTATGGCAGCACTGCATAATTCTCTTACTGTCATGCCATCCGTAAGAT
GCTTTTCTGTGACTGGTGAGTACTCAACCAAGTCATTCTGAGAATAGTGTATGCGGCGACCGAGTTGCTC
TTGCCCGGCGTCAATACGGGATAATACCGCGCCACATAGCAGAACTTTAAAAGTGCTCATCATTGGAAAA
CGTTCTTCGGGGCGAAAACTCTCAAGGATCTTACCGCTGTTGAGATCCAGTTCGATGTAACCCACTCGTG
CACCCAACTGATCTTCAGCATCTTTTACTTTCACCAGCGTTTCTGGGTGAGCAAAAACAGGAAGGCAAAA
TGCCGCAAAAAAGGGAATAAGGGCGACACGGAAATGTTGAATACTCATACTCTTCCTTTTTCAATATTAT
TGAAGCATTTATCAGGGTTATTGTCTCATGAGCGGATACATATTTGAATGTATTTAGAAAAATAAACAAA
TAGGGGTTCCGCGCACATTTCCCCGAAAAGTGCCACCTAAATTGTAAGCGTTAATATTTTGTTAAAATTC
GCGTTAAATTTTTGTTAAATCAGCTCATTTTTTAACCAATAGGCCGAAATCGGCAAAATCCCTTATAAAT
CAAAAGAATAGACCGAGATAGGGT
[37 nt withheld, positions 5975-6011]
AAAGAACGTGGACTCCAACGTCAAAGG
[49 nt withheld, positions 6039-6087]
T
[91 nt withheld, positions 6089-6179]
G
[124 nt withheld, positions 6181-6304]
CCCATTCGCCATTCAGGCTGCGCAACTGTTGGGAAGGGCGATCGGTGCGGGCCTCTTCGCTATTACGCCA
GCTGGCGAAAGGGGGATGTGCTGCAAGGCGATTAAGTTGGGTAACGCCAGGGTTTTCCCAGTCACGACGT
TGTAAAACGACGGCCAGTGAGCGCGCGTAATACGACTCACTATAGGGCGAATTGGGTACGTCCCTAGGCC
TCCAAAAAAGCCTCCTCACTACTTCTGGAATAGCTCAGAGGCCGAGGCGGCCTCGGCCTCTGCATAAATA
AAAAAAATTAGTCAGCCATGGGGCGGAGAATGGGCGGAACTGGGCGGAGTTAGGGGCGGGATGGGCGGAG
TTAGGGGCGGGATAGCTAGAGCCAGACATGATAAGATACATTGATGAGTTTGGACAAACCACAACTAGAA
TGCAGTGAAAAAAATGCTTTATTTGTGAAATTTGTGATGCTATTGCTTTATTTGTAACCATTATAAGCTG
CAATAAACAAGTTCCTCTCACTCTCTGATATTCATTTCTTTGCAAGTTATAAATACTGAATAATAAGATG
ACATGAACTACTACTGCTAGAGATTTTCCACACTGACTAAAAGGGTCTGAGGGATCTCTAGTTACCAGAG
TCACACAACAGACGGGCACACACTACTTGAAGCACTCAAGGCAAGCTTTATTGAGGCTTAAGCAGTGGGT
TCCCTAGTTAGCCAGAGAGCTCCCAGGCTCAGATCTGGTCTAACCAGAGAGACCCAGTACAAGCAAAAAG
CAGATCTTGTCTTCGTTGGGAGTGAATTAGCCCTTCCAGTCCCCCCTTTTCTTTTAAAAAGTGGCTAAGA
TCTACAGCTGCCTTGTAAGTCATTGGTCTTAAAGGTACCGAGCTCGAATTCCAGGCGGGGAGGCGGCCCA
AAGGGAGATCCGACTCGTCTGAGGGCGAAGGCGAAGACGCGGAAGAGGCCGCAGAGCCGGCAGCAGGCCG
CGGGAAGGAAGGTCCGCTGGATTGAGGGCCGAAGGGACGTAGCAGAAGGACGTCCCGCGCAGAATCCAGG
TGGCAACACAGGCGAGCAGCCATGGAAAGGACGTCAGCTTCCCCGACAACACCACGGAATTGTCAGTGCC
CAACAGCCGAGCCCCTGTCCAGCAGCGGGCAAGGCAGGCGGCGATGAGTTCCGCCGTGGCAATAGGGAGG
GGGAAAGCGAAAGTCCCGGAAAGGAGCTGACAGGTGGTGGCAATGCCCCAACCAGTGGGGGTTGCGTCAG
CAAACACAGTGCACACCACGCCACGTTGCCTGACAACGGGCCACAACTCCTCATAAAGAGACAGCAACCA
GGATTTATACAAGGAGGAGAAAATGAAAGCCATACGGGAAGCAATAGCATGATACAAAGGCATTAAAGCA
GCGTATCCACATAGCGTAAAAGGAGCAACATAGTTAAGAATACCAGTCAATCTTTCACAAATTTTGTAAT
CCAGAGGTTGATTGTCGACTCTAGACTCGACTCTAGAGGATCCCCCTGTTCCACCTCTTGAAGGCTATGT
AGGCCACAAGGCCCACAACCACAGCAGCCAGGATGGAGCAATAGACAGGGATGAGGTTGTCGGTGGTGCC
TCGGGTCACCACGGGCTGGGAGCTGCCCATCACTGTGGTCACCACACCTGCCACCGTGCTGGCTATGAGG
TCTTGTTCTGGAGGTGCCTCAGGCTCCTGGGTGCTGGGGGCTGTGCTGTCCGAGCCCTCTGGGGGTGTGG
ACCGTGTAATCCAACGGCCAGGGATCTCCTCGCACTCGGCGTCGGCCCAGCGTGTGCACTCGCGGAGCTG
GCGCTCGGTGTCCTCGCACACGGTGCAGGGCAGGCACGGGTCCACGTGGTTGGCCTCGTCGGAATACGTG
CCGTCGGGGCACTCCTCGCACACGGTGTTCTGCTTGTCCTGGCAGGAGAACACGAGGCCCGAGCCCGCCT
CGCACACGCGGCACGCCTCGCAGCGCCCAGTCGTCTCATCCTGGTAGTAGCCGTAGGCGCAGCGGCACAC
GGCGTCGTCGGCCTCCACGCACGGCGCCGACATGCTCTGGAGCCCCACGCACTCGGTGCACGGCTTGCAC
GGCTCGGTCGCGCTCACCACGTCGGAGAACGTCACGCTGTCCAGGCAGGGCTCACACACGGTCTGGTTGG
CTCCACAAGGCTGGGCCACACCCTCGCCCAGGTTGCAGGCTTTGCAGCACTCACCGCTGTGTGTGTACAG
GCCTGTGGGGCATGCCTCCTTGGCACCTCCAAGGGACACCCCCAGAAGCAGCAACAGCAGCAGGCGCGGC
CCGTCCATGGCGCGGCCGGTGGCACCTGCCCCCATCGCCCGCCTCCCGCGGCAGCGCTCGACTTCCAGCT
CGGTCCGCTTTGCGGACTGATGGGGCTGCGCTGCGCTGCGCTCCAGCGCCCCCCCTGCCCGCCGGAGCTG
GCCGCGGCCCGAATTCCTGCAGCCCGGGGGATCCCCCTGGGGAGAGAGGTCGGTGATTCGGTCAACGAGG
GAGCCGACTGCCGACGTGCGCTCCGGAGGCTTGCAGAATGCGGAACACCGCGCGGGCAGGAACAGGGCCC
ACACTACCGCCCCACACCCCGCCTCCCGCACCGCCCCTTCCCGGCCGCTGCTCTCGGCGCGCCCTGCTGA
GCAGCCGCTATTGGCCACAGCCCATCGCGGTCGGCGCGCTGCCATTGCTCCCTGGCGCTGTCCGTCTGCG
AGGGTACTAGTGAGACGTGCGGCTTCCGTTTGTCACGTCCGGCACGCCGCGAACCGCAAGGAACCTTCCC
GACTTAGGGGCGGAGCAGGAAGCGTCGCCGGGGGGCCCACAAGGGTAGCGGCGAAGATCCGGGTGACGCT
GCGAACGGACGTGAAGAATGTGCGAGACCCAGGGTCGGCGCCGCTGCGTTTCCCGGAACCACGCCCAGAG
CAGCCGCGTCCCTGCGCAAACCCAGGGCTGCCTTGGAAAAGGCGCAACCCCAACCCCGTGGAATTCGATA
TCAAGCTTCTCGAGGGTAGGCGTGTACGGTGGGAGGCCTATATAAGCAGAGCTCGTTTAGTGAACCGTCA
GATCGCCTGGAGACGCCATCCACGCTGTTTTGACCTCCATAGAAGACACCGGGACCGATCCAGCCTCCGC
GGAATTCACC
Features (pLannotate 1.2.2; 34 found; start..end, strand, type, name):
      1..720     +  CDS            EGFP: the original enhanced GFP (Yang et al., 1996) mammalian codon-optimized
    950..969     +  misc_feature   MCS (fragment): pBluescript multiple cloning site
    997..1131    -  polyA_signal   SV40 poly(A) signal: SV40 polyadenylation signal
   1154..1238    -  CDS            large T antigen (fragment): large T antigen from SV40 (simian virus 40)
   1268..1385    -  misc_feature   cPPT/CTS: central polypurine tract and central termination sequence of HIV-1
   1404..1504    -  CDS            Rev (fragment): human immunodeficiency virus 1 (HIV-1) Rev protein; rev; enhances nuclear export of unspliced and incompletely spliced viral mRNAs
   1881..2114    -  misc_feature   RRE: The Rev response element (RRE) of HIV-1 allows for Rev-dependent mRNA export from the nucleus to the cytoplasm.
   2260..2623    -  CDS            HIV-1 gag (fragment): gag protein from human immunodeficiency virus 1; gag
   2607..2732    -  misc_feature   HIV-1 Ψ: packaging signal of human immunodeficiency virus type 1
   2779..2959    -  LTR            5' LTR (truncated): truncated 5' long terminal repeat (LTR) from HIV-1
   2974..3177    -  promoter       CMV promoter: human cytomegalovirus (CMV) immediate early promoter
   3178..3557    -  enhancer       CMV enhancer: human cytomegalovirus immediate early enhancer
   3658..3676    -  promoter       T3 promoter: promoter for bacteriophage T3 RNA polymerase
   3721..3737    -  protein_bind   lac operator: The lac repressor binds to the lac operator to inhibit transcription in E. coli. This inhibition can be relieved by adding lactose or isopropyl-β-D-thiogalactopyranoside (IPTG). lac repressor encoded by lacI
   3745..3775    -  promoter       lac promoter: promoter for the E. coli lac operon
   3790..3811    -  protein_bind   CAP binding site: CAP binding activates transcription in the presence of cAMP. E. coli catabolite activator protein
   3824..3916    -  CDS            lacI (fragment): lac repressor; lacI; The lac repressor binds to the lac operator to inhibit transcription in E. coli. This inhibition can be relieved by adding lactose or isopropyl-β-D-thiogalactopyranoside (IPTG).
   4099..4687    -  rep_origin     ori: high-copy-number ColE1/pMB1/pBR322/pUC origin of replication
   4858..5718    -  CDS            AmpR: β-lactamase; bla; confers resistance to ampicillin, carbenicillin, and related antibiotics
   5719..5823    -  promoter       AmpR promoter: bla
   5876..6304    -  rep_origin     f1 ori (sequence partly withheld): f1 bacteriophage origin of replication; arrow indicates direction of (+) strand synthesis
   6309..6464    -  CDS            lacZα (fragment): LacZα fragment of β-galactosidase; lacZ fragment
   6472..6490    +  promoter       T7 promoter: promoter for bacteriophage T7 RNA polymerase
   6511..6646    -  rep_origin     SV40 ori: SV40 origin of replication
   6686..6807    -  polyA_signal   SV40 poly(A) signal: SV40 polyadenylation signal
   6879..7112    -  LTR            3' LTR (ΔU3): self-inactivating 3' long terminal repeat (LTR) from HIV-1
   7114..7182    -  CDS            nef (fragment): NEF_HV1Z2 - Experimental evidence at protein level: Swiss-Prot protein existence level 1. Extracellular Nef protein targets CD4(+) T-lymphocytes for apoptosis by interacting with CXCR4 surface receptors. From Human immunodeficiency virus type 1 group M subtype D (isolate Z2/CDC-Z34) (HIV-1).
   7199..7787    -  misc_feature   WPRE: woodchuck hepatitis virus posttranscriptional regulatory element
   7801..7819    -  misc_feature   MCS (fragment): pUC18/19 multiple cloning site
   7822..8649    -  CDS            NGFR (fragment): TNR16_HUMAN - Also known as TNFRSF16. Experimental evidence at protein level: Swiss-Prot protein existence level 1. Low affinity receptor which can bind to NGF, BDNF, NTF3, and NTF4. Forms a heterodimeric receptor with SORCS2 that binds the precursor forms of NGF, BDNF and NTF3 with high affinity, and has much lower affinity for mature NGF and BDNF (PubMed:24908487). Plays an important role in differentiation and survival of specific neuronal populations during development (By similarity). Can mediate cell survival as well as cell death of neural cells. Plays a role in the inactivation of RHOA
   8764..8788    -  misc_feature   MCS (fragment): pBluescript multiple cloning site
   8791..9301    -  promoter       hPGK promoter: human phosphoglycerate kinase 1 promoter
   9304..9327    +  misc_feature   MCS (fragment): pBluescript multiple cloning site
   9329..9367    +  promoter       minimal CMV promoter: human cytomegalovirus (CMV) immediate early promoter
