[The description below was written by a language model from this plasmid's Addgene catalogue record and pLannotate feature annotations shown in this document.]
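Description:
AB.pCCL.sin.cPPT.GFP.miR-340-5p.sensor.PGK.dNGFR.WPRE is a third-generation, self-inactivating HIV-1 lentiviral transfer plasmid of about 9.5 kb that reports on the activity of human miR-340-5p. It is propagated in E. coli through a high-copy ColE1/pUC origin with ampicillin resistance; an f1 origin and an SV40 origin are also annotated in the backbone. Viral genomic RNA is driven by a CMV enhancer/promoter fused to a truncated 5' LTR, followed by the Ψ packaging signal with a partial gag fragment, the RRE for Rev-dependent export, the cPPT/CTS, and a ΔU3 3' LTR that silences LTR transcription after integration.

The payload is a bidirectional expression cassette. The human PGK promoter drives a truncated NGFR (dNGFR), a surface marker followed by WPRE to enhance expression. A minimal CMV promoter sits back-to-back with PGK and points the other way, driving EGFP, which runs antisense to the viral genome and ends at its own SV40 poly(A) signal. The 171 bp sensor insert, cloned between NheI and AgeI sites, is not annotated in the feature table. The plasmid name and the unannotated gap after the EGFP coding sequence suggest it lies in the EGFP 3' untranslated region. In cells where miR-340-5p is active, the GFP transcript should be repressed while dNGFR is unaffected, so the GFP-to-NGFR ratio serves as an internally normalised readout of microRNA activity, typically by flow cytometry.

The catalogue lists PGK as the insert promoter and also includes a miR-210-3p sensor entry that conflicts with the plasmid name and may be a record error. The construct comes from work on microRNA sensor and decoy libraries.
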