Addgene plasmid #85919: AB.pCCL.sin.cPPT.GFP.miR-340-5p.sensor.PGK.dNGFR.WPRE
Purpose: Sensor Plasmid
Depositing lab: Brian Brown. Depositing organization: Icahn School of Medicine at Mount Sinai. Publication: High-throughput assessment of microRNA activity and function using microRNA sensor and decoy libraries. Mullokandov G, Baccarini A, Ruzo A, Jayaprakash AD, Tung N, Israelow B, Evans MJ, Sachidanandam R, Brown BD. Nat Methods. 2012 Jul 1;9(8):840-6. doi: 10.1038/nmeth.2078. PubMed 22751203.
Backbone
  Vector backbone: AB.pCCL.sin.cPPT.GFP.PGK.dNGFR.WPRE
  Backbone size w/o insert (bp): 9309
  Total vector size (bp): 9480
  Vector type: Lentiviral
  Selectable markers: eGFP , NGFR
Growth in bacteria
  Bacterial resistance: Ampicillin, 100 μg/mL
  Growth temperature: 37°C
  Growth strain: NEB Stable
  Copy number: High Copy
Gene/Insert 1
  Gene/Insert name: miR-340-5p Sensor
  Species: H. sapiens (human)
  Insert size (bp): 171
  Entrez Gene: MIR340 (a.k.a. MIRN340, hsa-mir-340, mir-340)
  Promoter: PGK
  Cloning method: Restriction Enzyme; 5′ cloning site NheI (not destroyed); 3′ cloning site AgeI (not destroyed)
  Sequencing primers: 5′ AACAGACATACAAACTAAAG
Gene/Insert 2
  Gene/Insert name: miR-210-3p Sensor
  Species: H. sapiens (human)
  Insert size (bp): 171
  Entrez Gene: MIR210 (a.k.a. MIRN210, mir-210)
Gene/Insert 3
  Gene/Insert name: miR-340-5p Sensor
  Species: H. sapiens (human)
  Insert size (bp): 171
  Entrez Gene: MIR340 (a.k.a. MIRN340, hsa-mir-340, mir-340)
Terms and licenses: Academic/Nonprofit Terms; Industry Terms: Not Available to Industry
How to cite: AB.pCCL.sin.cPPT.GFP.miR-340-5p.sensor.PGK.dNGFR.WPRE was a gift from Brian Brown (Addgene plasmid # 85919 ; http://n2t.net/addgene:85919 ; RRID:Addgene_85919)
