>Addgene plasmid #85919 | AB.pCCL.sin.cPPT.GFP.miR-340-5p.sensor.PGK.dNGFR.WPRE | depositor partial sequence | sequence record 167411 | AB.pCCL.sin.cPPT.GFP.miR-340-5p.sensor.PGK.dNGFR.WPRE sequence 848 bps
AAAATTTTATCGATCACGAGACTAGCCTCGAGAGATCTGATCATAATCAGCCATACCACATTTGTAGAGG
TTTTACTTGCTTTAAAAAACCTCCCACACCTCCCCCTGAACCTGAAACATAAAATGAATGCAATTGTTGT
TGTTAACTTGTTTATTGCAGCTTATAATGGTTACAAATAAGGCAATAGCATCACAAATTTCACAAATAAG
GCATTTTTTTCACTGCATTCTAGTTTTGGTTTGTCCAAACTCATCAATGTATCTTATCATGTCTGGATCT
CAAATCCCTCGGAAGCTGCGCCTGTCATCGAATTCCTGCAGCCCGGTGCATGACTAAGCTAGTACCGGTT
TATAAAGCAATGAGACTGATTTTATAAAGCAATGAGACTGATTTTATAAAGCAATGAGACTGATTTTATA
AAGCAATGAGACTGATTTTATAAAGCAATGAGACTGATTTTATAAAGCAATGAGACTGATTGCTACGTCG
ACCAGTACTCCCCAGTTAAGGTCGGCTAGCTCAGTTAGCCTCCCCCATCTCTCGACGCGGCCGCTTTACT
TGTACAGCTCGTCCATGCCGAGAGTGATCCCGGCGGCGGTCACGAACTCCAGCAGGACCATGTGATCGCG
CTTCTCGTTGGGGTCTTTGCTCAGGGCGGACTGGGTGCTCAGGTAGTGGTTGTCGGGCAGCAGCACGGGG
CCGTCGCCGATGGGGGTGTTCTGCTGGTAGTGGTCGGCGAGCTGCACGCTGCCGTCCTCGATGTTGTGGC
GGATCTTGAAGTTCACCTTGATGCCGTTCTTCTGCTTGTCGGCCATGATATAGACGTTGTGGCTGTTGTA
GTTGTACT
